>Addgene plasmid #191509 | pCDH-EFS-FlpO | addgene full sequence | sequence record 375060 | Addgene NGS Result
CATTTTCTCCTCCTTGTATAAATCCTGGTTGCTGTCTCTTTATGAGGAGTTGTGGCCCGTTGTCAGGCAA
CGTGGCGTGGTGTGCACTGTGTTTGCTGACGCAACCCCCACTGGTTGGGGCATTGCCACCACCTGTCAGC
TCCTTTCCGGGACTTTCGCTTTCCCCCTCCCTATTGCCACGGCGGAACTCATCGCCGCCTGCCTTGCCCG
CTGCTGGACAGGGGCTCGGCTGTTGGGCACTGACAATTCCGTGGTGTTGTCGGGGAAATCATCGTCCTTT
CCTTGGCTGCTCGCCTGTGTTGCCACCTGGATTCTGCGCGGGACGTCCTTCTGCTACGTCCCTTCGGCCC
TCAATCCAGCGGACCTTCCTTCCCGCGGCCTGCTGCCGGCTCTGCGGCCTCTTCCGCGTCTTCGCCTTCG
CCCTCAGACGAGTCGGATCTCCCTTTGGGCCGCCTCCCCGCCTGGTACCTTTAAGACCAATGACTTACAA
GGCAGCTGTAGATCTTAGCCACTTTTTAAAAGAAAAGGGGGGACTGGAAGGGCTAATTCACTCCCAACGA
AGATAAGATCTGCTTTTTGCTTGTACTGGGTCTCTCTGGTTAGACCAGATCTGAGCCTGGGAGCTCTCTG
GCTAACTAGGGAACCCACTGCTTAAGCCTCAATAAAGCTTGCCTTGAGTGCTTCAAGTAGTGTGTGCCCG
TCTGTTGTGTGACTCTGGTAACTAGAGATCCCTCAGACCCTTTTAGTCAGTGTGGAAAATCTCTAGCAGT
AGTAGTTCATGTCATCTTATTATTCAGTATTTATAACTTGCAAAGAAATGAATATCAGAGAGTGAGAGGA
ACTTGTTTATTGCAGCTTATAATGGTTACAAATAAAGCAATAGCATCACAAATTTCACAAATAAAGCATT
TTTTTCACTGCATTCTAGTTGTGGTTTGTCCAAACTCATCAATGTATCTTATCATGTCTGGCTCTAGCTA
TCCCGCCCCTAACTCCGCCCATCCCGCCCCTAACTCCGCCCAGTTCCGCCCATTCTCCGCCCCATGGCTG
ACTAATTTTTTTTATTTATGCAGAGGCCGAGGCCGCCTCGGCCTCTGAGCTATTCCAGAAGTAGTGAGGA
GGCTTTTTTGGAGGCCTAGACTTTTGCAGAGACCAAATTCGTAATCATGTCATAGCTGTTTCCTGTGTGA
AATTGTTATCCGCTCACAATTCCACACAACATACGAGCCGGAAGCATAAAGTGTAAAGCCTGGGGTGCCT
AATGAGTGAGCTAACTCACATTAATTGCGTTGCGCTCACTGCCCGCTTTCCAGTCGGGAAACCTGTCGTG
CCAGCTGCATTAATGAATCGGCCAACGCGCGGGGAGAGGCGGTTTGCGTATTGGGCGCTCTTCCGCTTCC
TCGCTCACTGACTCGCTGCGCTCGGTCGTTCGGCTGCGGCGAGCGGTATCAGCTCACTCAAAGGCGGTAA
TACGGTTATCCACAGAATCAGGGGATAACGCAGGAAAGAACATGTGAGCAAAAGGCCAGCAAAAGGCCAG
GAACCGTAAAAAGGCCGCGTTGCTGGCGTTTTTCCATAGGCTCCGCCCCCCTGACGAGCATCACAAAAAT
CGACGCTCAAGTCAGAGGTGGCGAAACCCGACAGGACTATAAAGATACCAGGCGTTTCCCCCTGGAAGCT
CCCTCGTGCGCTCTCCTGTTCCGACCCTGCCGCTTACCGGATACCTGTCCGCCTTTCTCCCTTCGGGAAG
CGTGGCGCTTTCTCATAGCTCACGCTGTAGGTATCTCAGTTCGGTGTAGGTCGTTCGCTCCAAGCTGGGC
TGTGTGCACGAACCCCCCGTTCAGCCCGACCGCTGCGCCTTATCCGGTAACTATCGTCTTGAGTCCAACC
CGGTAAGACACGACTTATCGCCACTGGCAGCAGCCACTGGTAACAGGATTAGCAGAGCGAGGTATGTAGG
CGGTGCTACAGAGTTCTTGAAGTGGTGGCCTAACTACGGCTACACTAGAAGAACAGTATTTGGTATCTGC
GCTCTGCTGAAGCCAGTTACCTTCGGAAAAAGAGTTGGTAGCTCTTGATCCGGCAAACAAACCACCGCTG
GTAGCGGTGGTTTTTTTGTTTGCAAGCAGCAGATTACGCGCAGAAAAAAAGGATCTCAAGAAGATCCTTT
GATCTTTTCTACGGGGTCTGACGCTCAGTGGAACGAAAACTCACGTTAAGGGATTTTGGTCATGAGATTA
TCAAAAAGGATCTTCACCTAGATCCTTTTAAATTAAAAATGAAGTTTTAAATCAATCTAAAGTATATATG
AGTAAACTTGGTCTGACAGTTACCAATGCTTAATCAGTGAGGCACCTATCTCAGCGATCTGTCTATTTCG
TTCATCCATAGTTGCCTGACTCCCCGTCGTGTAGATAACTACGATACGGGAGGGCTTACCATCTGGCCCC
AGTGCTGCAATGATACCGCGAGACCCACGCTCACCGGCTCCAGATTTATCAGCAATAAACCAGCCAGCCG
GAAGGGCCGAGCGCAGAAGTGGTCCTGCAACTTTATCCGCCTCCATCCAGTCTATTAATTGTTGCCGGGA
AGCTAGAGTAAGTAGTTCGCCAGTTAATAGTTTGCGCAACGTTGTTGCCATTGCTACAGGCATCGTGGTG
TCACGCTCGTCGTTTGGTATGGCTTCATTCAGCTCCGGTTCCCAACGATCAAGGCGAGTTACATGATCCC
CCATGTTGTGCAAAAAAGCGGTTAGCTCCTTCGGTCCTCCGATCGTTGTCAGAAGTAAGTTGGCCGCAGT
GTTATCACTCATGGTTATGGCAGCACTGCATAATTCTCTTACTGTCATGCCATCCGTAAGATGCTTTTCT
GTGACTGGTGAGTACTCAACCAAGTCATTCTGAGAATAGTGTATGCGGCGACCGAGTTGCTCTTGCCCGG
CGTCAATACGGGATAATACCGCGCCACATAGCAGAACTTTAAAAGTGCTCATCATTGGAAAACGTTCTTC
GGGGCGAAAACTCTCAAGGATCTTACCGCTGTTGAGATCCAGTTCGATGTAACCCACTCGTGCACCCAAC
TGATCTTCAGCATCTTTTACTTTCACCAGCGTTTCTGGGTGAGCAAAAACAGGAAGGCAAAATGCCGCAA
AAAAGGGAATAAGGGCGACACGGAAATGTTGAATACTCATACTCTTCCTTTTTCAATATTATTGAAGCAT
TTATCAGGGTTATTGTCTCATGAGCGGATACATATTTGAATGTATTTAGAAAAATAAACAAATAGGGGTT
CCGCGCACATTTCCCCGAAAAGTGCCACCTGACGTCTAAGAAACCATTATTATCATGACATTAACCTATA
AAAATAGGCGTATCACGAGGCCCTTTCGTCTCGCGCGTTTCGGTGATGACGGTGAAAACCTCTGACACAT
GCAGCTCCCGGAGACGGTCACAGCTTGTCTGTAAGCGGATGCCGGGAGCAGACAAGCCCGTCAGGGCGCG
TCAGCGGGTGTTGGCGGGTGTCGGGGCTGGCTTAACTATGCGGCATCAGAGCAGATTGTACTGAGAGTGC
ACCATATGCGGTGTGAAATACCGCACAGATGCGTAAGGAGAAAATACCGCATCAGGCGCCATTCGCCATT
CAGGCTGCGCAACTGTTGGGAAGGGCGATCGGTGCGGGCCTCTTCGCTATTACGCCAGCTGGCGAAAGGG
GGATGTGCTGCAAGGCGATTAAGTTGGGTAACGCCAGGGTTTTCCCAGTCACGACGTTGTAAAACGACGG
CCAGTGCCAAGCTGACGCGTGTAGTCTTATGCAATACTCTTGTAGTCTTGCAACATGGTAACGATGAGTT
AGCAACATGCCTTACAAGGAGAGAAAAAGCACCGTGCATGCCGATTGGTGGAAGTAAGGTGGTACGATCG
TGCCTTATTAGGAAGGCAACAGACGGGTCTGACATGGATTGGACGAACCACTGAATTGCCGCATTGCAGA
GATATTGTATTTAAGTGCCTAGCTCGATACATAAACGGGTCTCTCTGGTTAGACCAGATCTGAGCCTGGG
AGCTCTCTGGCTAACTAGGGAACCCACTGCTTAAGCCTCAATAAAGCTTGCCTTGAGTGCTTCAAGTAGT
GTGTGCCCGTCTGTTGTGTGACTCTGGTAACTAGAGATCCCTCAGACCCTTTTAGTCAGTGTGGAAAATC
TCTAGCAGTGGCGCCCGAACAGGGACTTGAAAGCGAAAGGGAAACCAGAGGAGCTCTCTCGACGCAGGAC
TCGGCTTGCTGAAGCGCGCACGGCAAGAGGCGAGGGGCGGCGACTGGTGAGTACGCCAAAAATTTTGACT
AGCGGAGGCTAGAAGGAGAGAGATGGGTGCGAGAGCGTCAGTATTAAGCGGGGGAGAATTAGATCGCGAT
GGGAAAAAATTCGGTTAAGGCCAGGGGGAAAGAAAAAATATAAATTAAAACATATAGTATGGGCAAGCAG
GGAGCTAGAACGATTCGCAGTTAATCCTGGCCTGTTAGAAACATCAGAAGGCTGTAGACAAATACTGGGA
CAGCTACAACCATCCCTTCAGACAGGATCAGAAGAACTTAGATCATTATATAATACAGTAGCAACCCTCT
ATTGTGTGCATCAAAGGATAGAGATAAAAGACACCAAGGAAGCTTTAGACAAGATAGAGGAAGAGCAAAA
CAAAAGTAAGACCACCGCACAGCAAGCGGCCACTGATCTTCAGACCTGGAGGAGGAGATATGAGGGACAA
TTGGAGAAGTGAATTATATAAATATAAAGTAGTAAAAATTGAACCATTAGGAGTAGCACCCACCAAGGCA
AAGAGAAGAGTGGTGCAGAGAGAAAAAAGAGCAGTGGGAATAGGAGCTTTGTTCCTTGGGTTCTTGGGAG
CAGCAGGAAGCACTATGGGCGCAGCGTCAATGACGCTGACGGTACAGGCCAGACAATTATTGTCTGGTAT
AGTGCAGCAGCAGAACAATTTGCTGAGGGCTATTGAGGCGCAACAGCATCTGTTGCAACTCACAGTCTGG
GGCATCAAGCAGCTCCAGGCAAGAATCCTGGCTGTGGAAAGATACCTAAAGGATCAACAGCTCCTGGGGA
TTTGGGGTTGCTCTGGAAAACTCATTTGCACCACTGCTGTGCCTTGGAATGCTAGTTGGAGTAATAAATC
TCTGGAACAGATTTGGAATCACACGACCTGGATGGAGTGGGACAGAGAAATTAACAATTACACAAGCTTA
ATACACTCCTTAATTGAAGAATCGCAAAACCAGCAAGAAAAGAATGAACAAGAATTATTGGAATTAGATA
AATGGGCAAGTTTGTGGAATTGGTTTAACATAACAAATTGGCTGTGGTATATAAAATTATTCATAATGAT
AGTAGGAGGCTTGGTAGGTTTAAGAATAGTTTTTGCTGTACTTTCTATAGTGAATAGAGTTAGGCAGGGA
TATTCACCATTATCGTTTCAGACCCACCTCCCAACCCCGAGGGGACCCGACAGGCCCGAAGGAATAGAAG
AAGAAGGTGGAGAGAGAGACAGAGACAGATCCATTCGATTAGTGAACGGATCTCGACGGTATCGGTTAAC
TTTTAAAAGAAAAGGGGGGATTGGGGGGTACAGTGCAGGGGAAAGAATAGTAGACATAATAGCAACAGAC
ATACAAACTAAAGAATTACAAAAACAAATTACAAAATTCAAAATTTTATCGATACTAGTATTATGCCCAG
TACATGACCTTATGGGACTTTCCTACTTGGCAGTACATCTACTAGTGGGCAGAGCGCACATCGCCCACAG
TCCCCGAGAAGTTGGGGGGAGGGGTCGGCAATTGAACGGGTGCCTAGAGAAGGTGGCGCGGGGTAAACTG
GGAAAGTGATGTCGTGTACTGGCTCCGCCTTTTTCCCGAGGGTGGGGGAGAACCGTATATAAGTGCAGTA
GTCGCCGTGAACGTTCTTTTTCGCAACGGGTTTGCCGCCAGAACACAGCTGCAGTCTAGAATTCATGGCT
CCTAAGAAGAAGAGGAAGGTGATGAGCCAGTTCGACATCCTGTGCAAGACCCCCCCCAAGGTGCTGGTGC
GGCAGTTCGTGGAGAGATTCGAGAGGCCCAGCGGCGAGAAGATCGCCAGCTGTGCCGCCGAGCTGACCTA
CCTGTGCTGGATGATCACCCACAACGGCACCGCCATCAAGAGGGCCACCTTCATGAGCTACAACACCATC
ATCAGCAACAGCCTGAGCTTCGACATCGTGAACAAGAGCCTGCAGTTCAAGTACAAGACCCAGAAGGCCA
CCATCCTGGAGGCCAGCCTGAAGAAGCTGATCCCCGCCTGGGAGTTCACCATCATCCCTTACAACGGCCA
GAAGCACCAGAGCGACATCACCGACATCGTGTCCAGCCTGCAGCTGCAGTTCGAGAGCAGCGAGGAGGCC
GACAAGGGCAACAGCCACAGCAAGAAGATGCTGAAGGCCCTGCTGTCCGAGGGCGAGAGCATCTGGGAGA
TCACCGAGAAGATCCTGAACAGCTTCGAGTACACCAGCAGGTTCACCAAGACCAAGACCCTGTACCAGTT
CCTGTTCCTGGCCACATTCATCAACTGCGGCAGGTTCAGCGACATCAAGAACGTGGACCCCAAGAGCTTC
AAGCTGGTGCAGAACAAGTACCTGGGCGTGATCATTCAGTGCCTGGTGACCGAGACCAAGACAAGCGTGT
CCAGGCACATCTACTTTTTCAGCGCCAGAGGCAGGATCGACCCCCTGGTGTACCTGGACGAGTTCCTGAG
GAACAGCGAGCCCGTGCTGAAGAGAGTGAACAGGACCGGCAACAGCAGCAGCAACAAGCAGGAGTACCAG
CTGCTGAAGGACAACCTGGTGCGCAGCTACAACAAGGCCCTGAAGAAGAACGCCCCCTACCCCATCTTCG
CTATCAAGAACGGCCCTAAGAGCCACATCGGCAGGCACCTGATGACCAGCTTTCTGAGCATGAAGGGCCT
GACCGAGCTGACAAACGTGGTGGGCAACTGGAGCGACAAGAGGGCCTCCGCCGTGGCCAGGACCACCTAC
ACCCACCAGATCACCGCCATCCCCGACCACTACTTCGCCCTGGTGTCCAGGTACTACGCCTACGACCCCA
TCAGCAAGGAGATGATCGCCCTGAAGGACGAGACCAACCCCATCGAGGAGTGGCAGCACATCGAGCAGCT
GAAGGGCAGCGCCGAGGGCAGCATCAGATACCCCGCCTGGAACGGCATCATCAGCCAGGAGGTGCTGGAC
TACCTGAGCAGCTACATCAACAGGCGGATCTGATTAATTAAGTCGACAATCAACCTCTGGATTACAAAAT
TTGTGAAAGATTGACTGGTATTCTTAACTATGTTGCTCCTTTTACGCTATGTGGATACGCTGCTTTAATG
CCTTTGTATCATGCTATTGCTTCCCGTATGGCTTT
Features (pLannotate 1.2.2; 25 found; start..end, strand, type, name):
    456..563     +  CDS            nef (fragment): NEF_SIVS4 - Experimental evidence at protein level: Swiss-Prot protein existence level 1. Interferes with TCR signaling from the cell membrane. Interacts with CD247/TCRZ (TCR zeta chain) and exert potent down- regulation of cell surface TCR/CD3 complexes. From Simian immunodeficiency virus (isolate F236/smH4) (SIV-sm) (Simian immunodeficiency virus sooty mangabey monkey).
    588..768     +  LTR            5' LTR (truncated): truncated 5' long terminal repeat (LTR) from HIV-1
    840..961     +  polyA_signal   SV40 poly(A) signal: SV40 polyadenylation signal
   1001..1136    +  rep_origin     SV40 ori: SV40 origin of replication
   1193..1209    -  protein_bind   lac operator: The lac repressor binds to the lac operator to inhibit transcription in E. coli. This inhibition can be relieved by adding lactose or isopropyl-β-D-thiogalactopyranoside (IPTG). lac repressor encoded by lacI
   1217..1247    -  promoter       lac promoter: promoter for the E. coli lac operon
   1262..1283    -  protein_bind   CAP binding site: CAP binding activates transcription in the presence of cAMP. E. coli catabolite activator protein
   1296..1388    -  CDS            lacI (fragment): lac repressor; lacI; The lac repressor binds to the lac operator to inhibit transcription in E. coli. This inhibition can be relieved by adding lactose or isopropyl-β-D-thiogalactopyranoside (IPTG).
   1571..2159    -  rep_origin     ori: high-copy-number ColE1/pMB1/pBR322/pUC origin of replication
   2330..3190    -  CDS            AmpR: β-lactamase; bla; confers resistance to ampicillin, carbenicillin, and related antibiotics
   3191..3295    -  promoter       AmpR promoter: bla
   3390..3425    +  CDS            rop (fragment): Rop protein, which maintains plasmids at low copy number; rop
   3527..3626    +  misc_feature   bom (fragment): basis of mobility region from pBR322
   3632..3786    -  CDS            lacZα (fragment): LacZα fragment of β-galactosidase; lacZ fragment
   3800..4026    +  promoter       RSV promoter: Rous sarcoma virus enhancer/promoter
   4027..4207    +  LTR            5' LTR (truncated): truncated 5' long terminal repeat (LTR) from HIV-1
   4254..4379    +  misc_feature   HIV-1 Ψ: packaging signal of human immunodeficiency virus type 1
   4363..4701    +  CDS            HIV-1 gag (fragment): gag protein from human immunodeficiency virus 1; gag
   4872..5105    +  misc_feature   RRE: The Rev response element (RRE) of HIV-1 allows for Rev-dependent mRNA export from the nucleus to the cytoplasm.
   5482..5582    +  CDS            Rev (fragment): human immunodeficiency virus 1 (HIV-1) Rev protein; rev; enhances nuclear export of unspliced and incompletely spliced viral mRNAs
   5601..5717    +  misc_feature   cPPT/CTS: central polypurine tract and central termination sequence of HIV-1
   5730..5782    +  enhancer       CMV enhancer (fragment): human cytomegalovirus immediate early enhancer
   5787..5998    +  promoter       EF-1α core promoter: core promoter for human elongation factor EF-1α
   6015..7313    +  CDS            FLPo: nuclear-targeted site-specific recombinase FLPo is a mouse codon-optimized fusion between the SV40 nuclear localization signal and a thermostable version of the Saccharomyces cerevisiae site-specific recombinase FLP. Recombination occurs at FRT sequences.
   7328..461     +  misc_feature   WPRE (across the origin): woodchuck hepatitis virus posttranscriptional regulatory element
