[The description below was written by a language model from this plasmid's Addgene catalogue record and pLannotate feature annotations shown in this document.]
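Description:
pCDH-EFS-FlpO is a lentiviral transfer plasmid on the pCDH backbone, designed to deliver FlpO recombinase into mammalian cells. It is propagated in E. coli through a high-copy ColE1/pUC-type origin and selected with ampicillin via the β-lactamase gene. The catalogue lists a size of 7,437 bp, while the sequenced record is slightly longer at 7,455 nt. The viral portion follows a third-generation layout. An RSV promoter fused to a truncated HIV-1 5' LTR drives genomic RNA production in packaging cells. It is followed by the Ψ packaging signal with a gag fragment, the Rev response element for Rev-dependent nuclear export, and the cPPT/CTS element. A second truncated LTR annotation downstream of the payload corresponds to the 3' LTR, and an SV40 poly(A) signal and SV40 origin sit beyond it.

The payload is a single expression cassette. The short EF-1α core (EFS) promoter drives FLPo, a mouse codon-optimized, thermostable version of yeast FLP fused to an SV40 nuclear localization signal, which recombines DNA at FRT sites. A WPRE follows the coding sequence to enhance transcript stability and expression. According to the record, the plasmid was made by replacing the CMV promoter of a pCDH-CMV-FlpO parent with the EFS promoter, and a small residual fragment of the CMV enhancer remains just upstream. The listed insert size of 212 bp matches this promoter rather than the roughly 1.3 kb recombinase gene. No mammalian selection marker or fluorescent reporter is annotated. The construct is suited to virus-mediated activation, deletion or inversion of FRT-flanked alleles, and the associated publication concerns lung adenocarcinoma.
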