Addgene plasmid #191509: pCDH-EFS-FlpO
Purpose: Lentiviral Flp Recombinase driven by the EFS promoter
Depositing lab: Eric Snyder. Depositing organization: University of Utah. Publication: FoxA1 and FoxA2 control growth and cellular identity in NKX2-1-positive lung adenocarcinoma. Orstad G, Fort G, Parnell TJ, Jones A, Stubben C, Lohman B, Gillis KL, Orellana W, Tariq R, Klingbeil O, Kaestner K, Vakoc CR, Spike BT, Snyder EL. Dev Cell. 2022 Aug 8;57(15):1866-1882.e10. doi: 10.1016/j.devcel.2022.06.017. Epub 2022 Jul 13. PubMed 35835117.
Backbone
  Vector backbone: pCDH
  Total vector size (bp): 7437
  Modifications to backbone: EFS promoter driving FlpO expression
  Vector type: Mammalian Expression, Lentiviral
Growth in bacteria
  Bacterial resistance: Ampicillin, 100 μg/mL
  Growth temperature: 37°C
  Growth strain: NEB Stable
  Copy number: Unknown
Gene/Insert
  Gene/Insert name: flp recombinase (alt name: EFS promoter driving FlpO recombinase)
  Insert size (bp): 212
  Entrez Gene: flp
  Promoter: EF1a/EFS promoter inserted
  Cloning method: Restriction Enzyme; 5′ cloning site SnaI (destroyed during cloning); 3′ cloning site XbaI (not destroyed)
  Sequencing primers: 5′ ccagtacatgaccttatggg; 3′ GATGTCGAACTGGCTCAT
Resource information
  A portion of this plasmid was derived from a plasmid made by: We replaced the CMV promoter from pCDH-CMV-FlpO (Camolotto et al 2018) with an EF1a/EFS promoter from the pCDH-Cre plasmid (Han et al 2014)
Terms and licenses: Academic/Nonprofit Terms; Industry Terms: Not Available to Industry
How to cite: pCDH-EFS-FlpO was a gift from Eric Snyder (Addgene plasmid # 191509 ; http://n2t.net/addgene:191509 ; RRID:Addgene_191509)
